>Addgene plasmid #191400 | prCAG-RBS"m1"-sfGFP | addgene full sequence | sequence record 382526 | Addgene NGS Result
CAGCAGCAGCAGCAGCAGCAGCAGCAGCAGCAGCAGCAGCAGCAGCAGCAGCAGCAGCAGCAGCAGCAGC
AGCAGCAGCAGCAGCAGCAGCAGCAGCAGCAGCAGCAGCAGCAGCAGCAGCAGCAGCAGCAGCAGCAGCA
GAGACGGAGCTCGTCGACGCGGCCAAGCTTAAAGAAATGAGAATACTAGTACTAGATGAGCAAAGGCGAA
GAACTGTTTACCGGCGTGGTGCCGATTCTGGTTGAACTGGATGGCGATGTTAATGGCCATAAGTTTAGCG
TGCGCGGCGAAGGCGAAGGCGATGCGACCAACGGCAAACTGACCCTGAAGTTTATTTGCACCACCGGCAA
ACTGCCGGTGCCGTGGCCGACCCTGGTGACCACCCTGACCTATGGCGTGCAGTGCTTTAGCCGCTATCCG
GATCACATGAAACGCCATGATTTCTTTAAGTCCGCGATGCCGGAAGGCTATGTTCAGGAACGCACCATTA
GCTTTAAAGATGATGGCACCTATAAGACCCGCGCGGAAGTGAAATTTGAAGGCGATACCCTGGTGAACCG
CATTGAACTGAAAGGCATTGACTTCAAAGAAGATGGCAACATTCTGGGCCATAAACTGGAGTACAATTTC
AACAGCCATAACGTGTATATTACCGCGGACAAACAGAAGAACGGCATCAAAGCGAATTTCAAAATCCGCC
ATAATGTGGAAGATGGCAGCGTGCAGCTGGCGGATCACTATCAGCAGAATACCCCGATCGGCGATGGCCC
GGTGCTGCTGCCGGACAATCACTACCTGAGCACCCAGTCCGTGCTGAGCAAAGATCCGAATGAGAAACGC
GATCACATGGTTCTGCTGGAGTTTGTGACCGCGGCGGGTATCACTCATGGCTAACTCGAGTAAGGATCTC
CAGGCATCAAATAAAACGAAAGGCTCAGTCGAAAGACTGGGCCTTTCGTTTTATCTGTTGTTTGTCGGTG
AACGCTCTCTACTAGAGTCACACTGGCTCACCTTCGGGTGGGCCTTTCTGCGTTTATACCTAGGGATATA
TTCCGCTTCCTCGCTCACTGACTCGCTACGCTCGGTCGTTCGACTGCGGCGAGCGGAAATGGCTTACGAA
CGGGGCGGAGATTTCCTGGAAGATGCCAGGAAGATACTTAACAGGGAAGTGAGAGGGCCGCGGCAAAGCC
GTTTTTCCATAGGCTCCGCCCCCCTGACAAGCATCACGAAATCTGACGCTCAAATCAGTGGTGGCGAAAC
CCGACAGGACTATAAAGATACCAGGCGTTTCCCCCTGGCGGCTCCCTCGTGCGCTCTCCTGTTCCTGCCT
TTCGGTTTACCGGTGTCATTCCGCTGTTATGGCCGCGTTTGTCTCATTCCACGCCTGACACTCAGTTCCG
GGTAGGCAGTTCGCTCCAAGCTGGACTGTATGCACGAACCCCCCGTTCAGTCCGACCGCTGCGCCTTATC
CGGTAACTATCGTCTTGAGTCCAACCCGGAAAGACATGCAAAAGCACCACTGGCAGCAGCCACTGGTAAT
TGATTTAGAGGAGTTAGTCTTGAAGTCATGCGCCGGTTAAGGCTAAACTGAAAGGACAAGTTTTGGTGAC
TGCGCTCCTCCAAGCCAGTTACCTCGGTTCAAAGAGTTGGTAGCTCAGAGAACCTTCGAAAAACCGCCCT
GCAAGGCGGTTTTTTCGTTTTCAGAGCAAGAGATTACGCGCAGACCAAAACGATCTCAAGAAGATCATCT
TATTAATCAGATAAAATATTTCTAGATTTCAGTGCAATTTATCTCTTCAAATGTAGCACCTGAAGTCAGC
CCCATACGATATAAGTTGTTACTAGTGCTTGGATTCTCACCAATAAAAAACGCCCGGCGGCAACCGAGCG
TTCTGAACAAATCCAGATGGAGTTCTGAGGTCATTACTGGATCTATCAACAGGAGTCCAAGCGAGCTCGA
TATCAAATTACGCCCCGCCCTGCCACTCATCGCAGTACTGTTGTAATTCATTAAGCATTCTGCCGACATG
GAAGCCATCACAAACGGCATGATGAACCTGAATCGCCAGCGGCATCAGCACCTTGTCGCCTTGCGTATAA
TATTTGCCCATGGTGAAAACGGGGGCGAAGAAGTTGTCCATATTGGCCACGTTTAAATCAAAACTGGTGA
AACTCACCCAGGGATTGGCTGAGACGAAAAACATATTCTCAATAAACCCTTTAGGGAAATAGGCCAGGTT
TTCACCGTAACACGCCACATCTTGCGAATATATGTGTAGAAACTGCCGGAAATCGTCGTGGTATTCACTC
CAGAGCGATGAAAACGTTTCAGTTTGCTCATGGAAAACGGTGTAACAAGGGTGAACACTATCCCATATCA
CCAGCTCACCGTCTTTCATTGCCATACGAAATTCCGGATGAGCATTCATCAGGCGGGCAAGAATGTGAAT
AAAGGCCGGATAAAACTTGTGCTTATTTTTCTTTACGGTCTTTAAAAAGGCCGTAATATCCAGCTGAACG
GTCTGGTTATAGGTACATTGAGCAACTGACTGAAATGCCTCAAAATGTTCTTTACGATGCCATTGGGATA
TATCAACGGTGGTATATCCAGTGATTTTTTTCTCCATTTTAGCTTCCTTAGCTCCTGAAAATCTCGATAA
CTCAAAAAATACGCCCGGTAGTGATCTTATTTCATTATGGTGAAAGTTGGAACCTCTTACGTGCCGATCA
ACGTCTCATTTTCGCCAGATATCGACGTCTTAAGACCCACTTTCACATTTAAGTTGTTTTTCTAATCCGC
ATATGATCAATTCAAGGCCGAATAAGAAGGCTGGCTCTGCACCTTGGTGATCAAATAATTCGATAGCTTG
TCGTAATAATGGCGGCATACTATCAGTAGTAGGTGTTTCCCTTTCTTCTTTAGCGACTTGATGCTCTTGA
TCTTCCAATACGCAACCTAAAGTAAAATGCCCCACAGCGCTGAGTGCATATAATGCATTCTCTAGTGAAA
AACCTTGTTGGCATAAAAAGGCTAATTGATTTTCGAGAGTTTCATACTGTTTTTCTGTAGGCCGTGTACC
TAAATGTACTTTTGCTCCATCGCGATGACTTAGTAAAGCACATCTAAAACTTTTAGCGTTATTACGTAAA
AAATCTTGCCAGCTTTCCCCTTCTAAAGGGCAAAAGTGAGTATGGTGCCTATCTAACATCTCAATGGCTA
AGGCGTCGAGCAAAGCCCGCTTATTTTTTACATGCCAATACAATGTAGGCTGCTCTACACCTAGCTTCTG
GGCGAGTTTACGGGTTGTTAAACCTTCGATTCCGACCTCATTAAGCAGCTCTAATGCGCTGTTAATCACT
TTACTTTTATCTAATCTAGACATCATTAATTCCTAATTTTTGTTGACACTCTATCGTTGATAGAGTTATT
TTACCACTCCCTATCAGTGATAGAGAAAAGAATTCGGTCTCA
Features (pLannotate 1.2.2; 10 found; start..end, strand, type, name):
    196..891     +  CDS            Superfolder GFP: Superfolder GFP is a basic (constitutively fluorescent) green fluorescent protein published in 2005, derived from Aequorea victoria. It is reported to be a very rapidly-maturing weak dimer.
    918..989     +  terminator     rrnB T1 terminator: transcription terminator T1 from the E. coli rrnB gene
   1005..1032    +  terminator     T7Te terminator: phage T7 early transcription terminator
   1051..1106    -  rep_origin     RSF ori (fragment): Plasmids containing the RSF 1030 origin of replication can be propagated in E. coli cells that contain additional plasmids with compatible origins.
   1194..1739    -  rep_origin     p15A ori: Plasmids containing the medium-copy-number p15A origin of replication can be propagated in E. coli cells that contain a second plasmid with the ColE1 origin.
   1853..1947    -  terminator     lambda t0 terminator: transcription terminator from phage lambda
   1971..2627    -  CDS            cat: CAT_ECOLX - Experimental evidence at protein level: Swiss-Prot protein existence level 1. This enzyme is an effector of chloramphenicol resistance in bacteria. From Escherichia coli. This protein is used as a marker in many commonly used cloning vectors, such as pACYC184.
   2628..2730    -  promoter       cat promoter: promoter of the E. coli cat gene encoding chloramphenicol acetyltransferase
   2760..3383    -  CDS            TetR: tetracycline repressor TetR; tetR from transposon Tn10; TetR binds to the tetracycline operator tetO to inhibit transcription. This inhibition can be relieved by adding tetracycline or doxycycline.
   3402..3457    +  promoter       tetR/tetA promoters: tetR; overlapping promoters for bacterial tetR and tetA
