[The description below was written by a language model from this plasmid's Addgene catalogue record and pLannotate feature annotations shown in this document.]
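Description:
prCAG-RBS"m1"-sfGFP is a 3,472 bp bacterial expression plasmid for synthetic biology work in E. coli, built on the pRBS"m1"-sfGFP backbone. It replicates from a p15A origin, which is compatible with ColE1-type plasmids and so allows co-maintenance with a second construct. The catalogue lists it as low copy. The annotation also picks up a short RSF origin fragment, probably just sequence similarity rather than a second functional origin. Selection is by chloramphenicol resistance, provided by the cat gene under its own promoter and followed by the lambda t0 terminator.

The payload is a synthetic 894 bp insert in which 47 CAG repeats are transcribed as part of the same RNA as a translational unit encoding superfolder GFP, a rapidly maturing green fluorescent protein. The record describes the ribosome binding site as a strong one intended to over-express sfGFP, carrying a mutation designated m1, but it does not state the nature or effect of that mutation. Transcription is driven by the PLtetO-1 promoter according to the catalogue. The feature table annotates a tetR/tetA promoter region upstream and a divergently oriented TetR coding sequence, so expression should be repressed by plasmid-encoded TetR and inducible with tetracycline-class inducers. The repeat tract and the RBS are not annotated in the feature table but presumably lie between the promoter region and the sfGFP coding sequence. Tandem rrnB T1 and T7Te terminators end the transcript.

The associated work concerns spatial engineering of E. coli with addressable phase-separated RNAs. In that context the construct serves to examine the expression of a reporter mRNA carrying a CAG-repeat RNA domain, with the m1 RBS as one variant.
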