Addgene plasmid #191400: prCAG-RBS"m1"-sfGFP
Purpose: Expression of 47 rCAG repeats fused to a translational unit over-expressing superfolder GFP using a strong RBS. The RBS contains mutation (m1)
Depositing lab: Ariel Lindner. Depositing organization: INSERM U1284, Center for Research and Interdisciplinarity (CRI). Publication: Spatial engineering of E. coli with addressable phase-separated RNAs. Guo H, Ryan JC, Song X, Mallet A, Zhang M, Pabst V, Decrulle AL, Ejsmont P, Wintermute EH, Lindner AB. Cell. 2022 Sep 29;185(20):3823-3837.e23. doi: 10.1016/j.cell.2022.09.016. PubMed 36179672.
Backbone
  Vector backbone: pRBS"m1"-sfGFP
  Backbone size w/o insert (bp): 2578
  Total vector size (bp): 3472
  Vector type: Bacterial Expression, Synthetic Biology
Growth in bacteria
  Bacterial resistance: Chloramphenicol, 25 μg/mL
  Growth temperature: 37°C
  Growth strain: DH5alpha
  Copy number: Low Copy
Gene/Insert
  Gene/Insert name: 47xCAG RBS"m1"-sfGFP
  Species: Synthetic
  Insert size (bp): 894
  Promoter: PLtet0-1
  Cloning method: Unknown
  Sequencing primers: 5′ TCCGACGAGATGTGGATCGA; 3′ GCGTTCACCGACAAACAACA
Resource information
  A portion of this plasmid was derived from a plasmid made by: 47xCAG repeats: R.Vale (Jain and Vale, 2017) Addgene plasmid # 99148; sfGFP: originally cloned by G.S. Waldo; PMID 16369541
Terms and licenses: Academic/Nonprofit Terms; Industry Terms: Not Available to Industry
How to cite: prCAG-RBS"m1"-sfGFP was a gift from Ariel Lindner (Addgene plasmid # 191400 ; http://n2t.net/addgene:191400 ; RRID:Addgene_191400)
